Addgene plasmid #194152: pYDE007
Purpose: sgRNA expression in A. baumannii for CRISPRi. Replicative plasmid, CarbR. Contains mrfp nontargeting control guide sequence.
Depositing lab: Edward Geisinger. Depositing organization: Northeastern University. Publication: Essential Gene Analysis in Acinetobacter baumannii by High-Density Transposon Mutagenesis and CRISPR Interference. Bai J, Dai Y, Farinha A, Tang AY, Syal S, Vargas-Cuebas G, van Opijnen T, Isberg RR, Geisinger E. J Bacteriol. 2021 May 20;203(12):e0056520. doi: 10.1128/JB.00565-20. Epub 2021 Mar 29. PubMed 33782056.
Backbone
  Vector backbone: pWH1266
  Backbone size w/o insert (bp): 9000
  Total vector size (bp): 8854
  Modifications to backbone: The BamHI-SalI fragment internal to tetA in pWH1266 was replaced with a PCR product having the same restriction sites and J23119, sgRNA, and terminator from pgRNA-bacteria.
  Vector type: Bacterial Expression
Growth in bacteria
  Bacterial resistance: Ampicillin, 100 μg/mL
  Growth temperature: 37°C
  Growth strain: DH5alpha
  Growth instructions: Carbenicillin 50 ug/ml can be used
  Copy number: Unknown
Gene/Insert
  Gene/Insert name: sgRNA with mrfp control guide sequence
  gRNA/shRNA sequence: AACTTTCAGTTTAGCGGTCT
  Promoter: J23119
  Cloning method: Restriction Enzyme; 5′ cloning site SpeI (not destroyed); 3′ cloning site ApaI (not destroyed)
  Sequencing primers: 5′ TCAGGCACCGTGTATGAAATC; 3′ TCCTACGAGTTGCATGATAAAG
Terms and licenses: Academic/Nonprofit Terms; Industry Terms: Not Available to Industry
How to cite: pYDE007 was a gift from Edward Geisinger (Addgene plasmid # 194152 ; http://n2t.net/addgene:194152 ; RRID:Addgene_194152)
