[The description below was written by a language model from this plasmid's Addgene catalogue record and pLannotate feature annotations shown in this document.]
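Description:
pYDE007 is a bacterial sgRNA expression plasmid for CRISPR interference in Acinetobacter baumannii, built on the pWH1266 backbone and described as replicative in that host. The annotated features show the pBR322-type portion of the backbone: a ColE1/pMB1-family origin for propagation in E. coli, the bom mobility region, fragments of rop, and a β-lactamase gene with its native promoter that provides ampicillin/carbenicillin selection. A stretch of roughly 4.5 kb lying between the two rop fragments carries no annotation. It may hold the sequences that support replication in Acinetobacter, but the feature table does not identify them. The recorded total size (8,854 bp) differs slightly from the sequenced record (8,836 nt).

The payload sits inside the tetracycline resistance gene. The BamHI–SalI fragment internal to tetA was replaced with a cassette taken from pgRNA-bacteria, so only two flanking TcR fragments remain and tetracycline resistance is presumably lost. The cassette consists of the strong constitutive synthetic promoter J23119, modified to end in a SpeI site, followed by a 20-nt spacer, the Streptococcus pyogenes Cas9 guide RNA scaffold, and a terminator that is stated in the record but not annotated. The spacer matches mrfp, which is why it is annotated as a short reverse-strand mRFP1 fragment. Because A. baumannii has no such gene, it serves as a nontargeting control guide. SpeI and ApaI sites are preserved around the sgRNA insert, which should allow it to be exchanged for gene-specific guides. The plasmid encodes no dCas9, so this must be supplied separately in the host strain. It is used as the negative control in CRISPRi knockdown studies of essential genes in A. baumannii.
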