Features (pLannotate 1.2.2; 14 found; start..end, strand, type, name):
     95..683     -  rep_origin     ori: high-copy-number ColE1/pMB1/pBR322/pUC origin of replication
    854..1714    -  CDS            AmpR: β-lactamase; bla; confers resistance to ampicillin, carbenicillin, and related antibiotics
   1715..1819    -  promoter       AmpR promoter: bla
   1932..1960    +  promoter       tet promoter: E. coli promoter for tetracycline efflux protein gene
   2008..2302    +  CDS            TcR (fragment): tetracycline efflux protein; tet; confers resistance to tetracycline
   2308..2342    +  promoter       J23119(SpeI) promoter: bacterial promoter (Registry of Standard Biological Parts BBa J23119) modified to end with an SpeI site
   2341..2363    -  CDS            mRFP1 (fragment): monomeric derivative of DsRed (Campbell et al., 2002)
   2363..2438    +  misc_RNA       gRNA scaffold: guide RNA scaffold for the Streptococcus pyogenes CRISPR/Cas9 system
   2497..3123    +  CDS            TcR (fragment): tetracycline efflux protein; tet; confers resistance to tetracycline
   3365..3745    -  CDS            YPB1_ECOLX: Protein predicted: Swiss-Prot protein existence level 4. From Escherichia coli.
   3762..3917    +  CDS            rop (fragment): Rop protein, which maintains plasmids at low copy number; rop
   8461..8503    +  CDS            rop (fragment): Rop protein, which maintains plasmids at low copy number; rop
   8605..8745    +  misc_feature   bom: basis of mobility region from pBR322
   8750..8836    -  rep_origin     RSF ori (fragment): Plasmids containing the RSF 1030 origin of replication can be propagated in E. coli cells that contain additional plasmids with compatible origins.
>Addgene plasmid #194152 | pYDE007 | addgene full sequence | sequence record 382443 | Addgene NGS Result
TATCCACAGAATCAGGGGATAACGCAGGAAAGAACATGTGAGCAAAAGGCCAGCAAAAGGCCAGGAACCG
TAAAAAGGCCGCGTTGCTGGCGTTTTTCCATAGGCTCCGCCCCCCTGACGAGCATCACAAAAATCGACGC
TCAAGTCAGAGGTGGCGAAACCCGACAGGACTATAAAGATACCAGGCGTTTCCCCCTGGAAGCTCCCTCG
TGCGCTCTCCTGTTCCGACCCTGCCGCTTACCGGATACCTGTCCGCCTTTCTCCCTTCGGGAAGCGTGGC
GCTTTCTCATAGCTCACGCTGTAGGTATCTCAGTTCGGTGTAGGTCGTTCGCTCCAAGCTGGGCTGTGTG
CACGAACCCCCCGTTCAGCCCGACCGCTGCGCCTTATCCGGTAACTATCGTCTTGAGTCCAACCCGGTAA
GACACGACTTATCGCCACTGGCAGCAGCCACTGGTAACAGGATTAGCAGAGCGAGGTATGTAGGCGGTGC
TACAGAGTTCTTGAAGTGGTGGCCTAACTACGGCTACACTAGAAGGACAGTATTTGGTATCTGCGCTCTG
CTGAAGCCAGTTACCTTCGGAAAAAGAGTTGGTAGCTCTTGATCCGGCAAACAAACCACCGCTGGTAGCG
GTGGTTTTTTTGTTTGCAAGCAGCAGATTACGCGCAGAAAAAAAGGATCTCAAGAAGATCCTTTGATCTT
TTCTACGGGGTCTGACGCTCAGTGGAACGAAAACTCACGTTAAGGGATTTTGGTCATGAGATTATCAAAA
AGGATCTTCACCTAGATCCTTTTAAATTAAAAATGAAGTTTTAAATCAATCTAAAGTATATATGAGTAAA
CTTGGTCTGACAGTTACCAATGCTTAATCAGTGAGGCACCTATCTCAGCGATCTGTCTATTTCGTTCATC
CATAGTTGCCTGACTCCCCGTCGTGTAGATAACTACGATACGGGAGGGCTTACCATCTGGCCCCAGTGCT
GCAATGATACCGCGAGACCCACGCTCACCGGCTCCAGATTTATCAGCAATAAACCAGCCAGCCGGAAGGG
CCGAGCGCAGAAGTGGTCCTGCAACTTTATCCGCCTCCATCCAGTCTATTAATTGTTGCCGGGAAGCTAG
AGTAAGTAGTTCGCCAGTTAATAGTTTGCGCAACGTTGTTGCCATTGCTGCAGGCATCGTGGTGTCACGC
TCGTCGTTTGGTATGGCTTCATTCAGCTCCGGTTCCCAACGATCAAGGCGAGTTACATGATCCCCCATGT
TGTGCAAAAAAGCGGTTAGCTCCTTCGGTCCTCCGATCGTTGTCAGAAGTAAGTTGGCCGCAGTGTTATC
ACTCATGGTTATGGCAGCACTGCATAATTCTCTTACTGTCATGCCATCCGTAAGATGCTTTTCTGTGACT
GGTGAGTACTCAACCAAGTCATTCTGAGAATAGTGTATGCGGCGACCGAGTTGCTCTTGCCCGGCGTCAA
CACGGGATAATACCGCGCCACATAGCAGAACTTTAAAAGTGCTCATCATTGGAAAACGTTCTTCGGGGCG
AAAACTCTCAAGGATCTTACCGCTGTTGAGATCCAGTTCGATGTAACCCACTCGTGCACCCAACTGATCT
TCAGCATCTTTTACTTTCACCAGCGTTTCTGGGTGAGCAAAAACAGGAAGGCAAAATGCCGCAAAAAAGG
GAATAAGGGCGACACGGAAATGTTGAATACTCATACTCTTCCTTTTTCAATATTATTGAAGCATTTATCA
GGGTTATTGTCTCATGAGCGGATACATATTTGAATGTATTTAGAAAAATAAACAAATAGGGGTTCCGCGC
ACATTTCCCCGAAAAGTGCCACCTGACGTCTAAGAAACCATTATTATCATGACATTAACCTATAAAAATA
GGCGTATCACGAGGCCCTTTCGTCTTCAAGAATTCTCATGTTTGACAGCTTATCATCGATAAGCTTTAAT
GCGGTAGTTTATCACAGTTAAATTGCTAACGCAGTCAGGCACCGTGTATGAAATCTAACAATGCGCTCAT
CGTCATCCTCGGCACCGTCACCCTGGATGCTGTAGGCATAGGCTTGGTTATGCCGGTACTGCCGGGCCTC
TTGCGGGATATCGTCCATTCCGACAGCATCGCCAGTCACTATGGCGTGCTGCTAGCGCTATATGCGTTGA
TGCAATTTCTATGCGCACCCGTTCTCGGAGCACTGTCCGACCGCTTTGGCCGCCGCCCAGTCCTGCTCGC
TTCGCTACTTGGAGCCACTATCGACTACGCGATCATGGCGACCACACCCGTCCTGTGGATCCGATCTTTG
ACAGCTAGCTCAGTCCTAGGTATAATACTAGTAACTTTCAGTTTAGCGGTCTGTTTTAGAGCTAGAAATA
GCAAGTTAAAATAAGGCTAGTCCGTTATCAACTTGAAAAAGTGGCACCGAGTCGGTGCTTTTTTTGAAGC
TTGGGCCCGAACAAAAACTCATCTCAGAAGAGGATCTGAATAGCGCCGTCGACCGATGCCCTTGAGAGCC
TTCAACCCAGTCAGCTCCTTCCGGTGGGCGCGGGGCATGACTATCGTCGCCGCACTTATGACTGTCTTCT
TTATCATGCAACTCGTAGGACAGGTGCCGGCAGCGCTCTGGGTCATTTTCGGCGAGGACCGCTTTCGCTG
GAGCGCGACGATGATCGGCCTGTCGCTTGCGGTATTCGGAATCTTGCACGCCCTCGCTCAAGCCTTCGTC
ACTGGTCCCGCCACCAAACGTTTCGGCGAGAAGCAGGCCATTATCGCCGGCATGGCGGCCGACGCGCTGG
GCTACGTCTTGCTGGCGTTCGCGACGCGAGGCTGGATGGCCTTCCCCATTATGATTCTTCTCGCTTCCGG
CGGCATCGGGATGCCCGCGTTGCAGGCCATGCTGTCCAGGCAGGTAGATGACGACCATCAGGGACAGCTT
CAAGGATCGCTCGCGGCTCTTACCAGCCTAACTTCGATCATTGGACCGCTGATCGTCACGGCGATTTATG
CCGCCTCGGCGAGCACATGGAACGGGTTGGCATGGATTGTAGGCGCCGCCCTATACCTTGTCTGCCTCCC
CGCGTTGCGTCGCGGTGCATGGAGCCGGGCCACCTCGACCTGAATGGAAGCCGGCGGCACCTCGCTAACG
GATTCACCACTCCAAGAATTGGAGCCAATCAATTCTTGCGGAGAACTGTGAATGCGCAAACCAACCCTTG
GCAGAACATATCCATCGCGTCCGCCATCTCCAGCAGCCGCACGCGGCGCATCTCGGGCAGCGTTGGGTCC
TGGCCACGGGTGCGCATGATCGTGCTCCTGTCGTTGAGGACCCGGCTAGGCTGGCGGGGTTGCCTTACTG
GTTAGCAGAATGAATCACCGATACGCGAGCGAACGTGAAGCGACTGCTGCTGCAAAACGTCTGCGACCTG
AGCAACAACATGAATGGTCTTCGGTTTCCGTGTTTCGTAAAGTCTGGAAACGCGGAAGTCAGCGCCCTGC
ACCATTATGTTCCGGATCTGCATCGCAGGATGCTGCTGGCTACCCTGTGGAACACCTACATCTGTATTAA
CGAAGCGCTGGCATTGACCCTGAGTGATTTTTCTCTGGTCCCGCCGCATCCATACCGCCAGTTGTTTACC
CTCACAACGTTCCAGTAACCGGGCATGTTCATCATCAGTAACCCGTATCGTGAGCATCCTCTCTCGTTTC
ATCGGTATCATTACCCCCATGAACAGAAATCCCCCTTACACGGAGGCATCAGTGACCAAACAGGAAAAAA
CCGCCCTTAACATGGCCCGCTTTATCAGAAGCCAGACATTAACGCTTCTGGAGAAACTCAACGAGCTGGA
CGCGGATGAACAGGCAGACATCTGTGAATCGCTTCACGACCACGCTGATGAGCTTTACCGCAGCTGCTGC
TGTTGCTGCTGTTCAAGTGTCAATTGCTCTACTCTGTTGCTCGTCTCAATGATAGACATATCAAGCCTTT
CAGCTTTTTTATTGCGCTTTTTGATTTCATCATTACGCTTGACGATCTCCAGTTCCTCCCCCCTGCGCTT
GGCGTGGGTGGCTTCAAGTCCCTCCTTGAATGTCGGCTCGATGTCTAGTCCACGATCCTTATGACTGCGG
TGATCAACTCTCACCTCAAGCCCTGCTCGCTCTAGGTGGACGTTCGTCAGATCCGCCACTTTTTCCCTGA
TTTTTTTCAGCGTTGAGTTCTGATCTAGCTCCCTGACTTTCTTCCCTAGCCCTTGCGGTGTAAGGCTTCT
TGTTGTCATTAGTATGTGGGCGTGATGGTTTCTTTCATCACTTCCCCCATGCACATGAGGGGCATGGATC
GCTACGTCCACCGCCACTCCATAGGCTTTAACTAAGGACTGGCACAACTCGGTAACAAGTGCCTGACGCT
GTGTCTTATCCAGTTCATGCGGCAATGCTATCTCTACTTCCTTTGCTAATCTTGCCTCCTGTTTGATGTC
ACCGTTCTTTTTTAGTTCGGATTGCTCTACCCGATTCCATAGGGTTTGACGATCTAACATGTCAGGACTT
GCCCCAGTTGGGGCAAAAATTTGGGTGTATTCAATGCCTGTTTTTTTGGTGTAGTCCTGCTCTTTTCCGT
ACGTATCACAGTACAATTTTTCGCCTGCTCGGTATGCTGCACATGCCACGATTGAGCGACCATCTGACCT
CGAAATGTTCTGCATTTCACAATGGTAAATTGCCATTTTCATCACCTGTTTATTAACAGCCGCCCCAAGT
TTTGGGCGGTTGGGGTGTCGGGGTTTCCCTGACCGTACTTGCAAAATTTGGCGTAGCAAAAATTTTGCGT
AAGTGCGCCCTTCGGGAACTCTGCGAGGCTAAAAGCAAAAGCAAGAGCAATAAGGCTTTGACTTTGTTTT
TTGATTTTGCTCGCTGCGCTCGGATCTTGATGTAAGTCGAGTTTTTGAAGTAGAACACTTTTCACATTGA
TGATGGTTCATACTTCGGAAAATAGGTTGAGACACAGGCATTAAAAATGGTCAAAAAAACAGCTATGGAA
TTGGGTCAAATGCTCGATGAAGAAAAGGAAAAATTGGAACGTCAGGAAAAGGCAAGAAAGGATCTAGCTG
ACGCTGTGGTGAAAGGTCGAGAGCAAAAACAGGCAAGGTCAGACGATGCAAAACGCAAGATCCTGATCGG
GGCTTACTTACTGAAGAAACATGATAATGACATCAAGAAACTTGTGGAACAAAACCCCGATTTTATTGGG
TACATTAGAGAAAATGATAAGCACTTATTTTCATAGGCATTAGTAGTTATAAAAAACCCTCATAAATCGA
GGGTTTCTTTTTTATCTGCATTACTTTTTGAATCAATGTACTTTTTTAGCTTGCTATTTTTCACTGCATA
CAGCCGCTTATACTCTTTCTCAATCAATGCGGTCAAAATGGCTTTTTGGCTCTCCCCTGCTGCGCCCACC
ATGTCCGCAAGCATATCCGACACACCCTTATCTATAAACACCTCCAAACGTTGACTATCAAGGCTTTTGC
GTTTTTCACGATATGCTTTTTGTCGTTCGGCATTGGTTTTTGGCGGCTCTTTTAGCATGTCCTGTGTTTT
CTGATCGTTCGGGTCTTTCATGTCTTTAACTCCCATATAGTATATCATAGTTACAGGATAACATTGTTTT
TAGTTACAGGATAACTTTTTATAAAATTTATTTGTAAAAATTTATGCTATCCTGCAACTATTTTTAAATT
ACAGGATAACTATTTAACGTTACCCTGTAACTATAGTTATCCTGTAACGCTAAATTAATTACCCTGTAAC
ATATATTTTGTTATCCTGTAACAACTAAATATTGAAATAATACTACCAAAGTTACCCTGTAACGAAAATA
ACTAGGTTAAAAAATGATCGGATTTTAACATTTTGCGTTGTTCCAAAAGTTATCAACAGCCTAGAACGTC
ATAGGAAGCGATTACAGACACTTTATAGCTATCAGCATGGGAACATAAGGGCAGGATGAAATATGGGTCT
TAAAACGCAAATGGTGAGGTTTTAGAGGTATTTTTTGAAGATGATTAAGGCGGTTTGTTTTTAAAATTTT
TGGCGGCTCTCAGGCTGCTTACATTTTAACCAGTTCAGTGAAAAGTTCTTTTTCAGCAAATTTCTGTTTA
GCACCATAGCTAAAACTTGCGTGGAACATATTAAGAATTGACCGAAATGACACAATCTCAATTATATTTT
TTTTGAAAAGTTTTCTTTATCAAATATTTTAAATCATTGATTTATATATAAGTATACATTCATTTTAATA
ATTAATCTTTATTTAACAATGATTTATCTATATTCAATTGTTTAATTATTCTTACTAATATTATCTCTAT
ATCAATATTTTTTATTTAAAAACATATGTTTAGTAGTGCTTTTGATTAAAGTACCAGAGGGAGGGAGCAG
AGCTGAATGGGAAATACTCACCCTAGAGCGATTCTTAAAAATCACCCTAAAGTATTCCCATTCGATGTAC
CGTCGGTCGGTCGCTTTCGCATCAGGGATGACATCACTGTATCAAGCTGCCACTGTTATGATTACGATTG
ATAGCACCGCCTGAACACGCTCATAACCGCCAATTAAATGACTACTCATTGCGTCCGCTACTCTGTTCAG
TTCCCCTAGTAATAGCGTTTTTCCGATGTGTGCTAGCGTCACTGTACCTCATCACCCACACATGGACAGA
TTGAGTTACAGACATTGGCTAAATTTTTGGGGTCTATGCTTGACAAAGCGAGTTAAAACCTTAGAATTTA
AGACAGGTACATTAAGCCCCTGTGGTGAAATCATTAGCGGTCGTCAAACCTTAATGCTTTCGATTGCCGA
TATGTCAGTATCGAAGATCTGTACCCCATAAATTACGGTAAAGCCCCAAGCAATTGCAAGGGGCTTTTAT
CTTTTTTAACAAAAAAAATTTATAAATCAGGATTTTATAACACTAAATAATCCAAAGTACATGAGTAAGT
CATGACCACTCCTGCGATGTGTGTAGCACTCTGAGTATCCGTATTATATCAGTGATGTCATATACAACCA
CATAATGCGGATGTATCACTAACTCCCTAGTATCTTTCTGTCTGCCTGTGCGCCCCATCAGTCGATTATC
AACAAGTAAATCTGTCTTTTCTTCAATTAAATCATCAATTTCAATAGCTGCTATAGGGTTGCGTTCTTCA
AGATAATCATAGATATTTCTACGATCTTGGCGAGCTGTTTCAGTCCACTCAATCTTCATTCTTCGCTGCC
AGTTTCGCCAATGTTGCAGCACGTCTAGCGGCAAACTCTGCCTTTACGTCCTCATGTGGAATCAACTTGC
CTGCATTGGCTTCATTTAAGCCGATCTGTACCTGCTGCTTGAACCATTTGTCATAGTCTGCGGCTTCCTG
TTGCTTCTTAACAAAGTCACGCATGAAGTCACGGATTAGCTGCGCCCCCGACCGATCAACAGTCTTAGCA
AGGCTTGAAAATTCTTGCTTTAGGTCATGGTCTACCCGAAAGGTAAAAGTCGCTTCTGTCATGTTTTTCA
CTCCAATGTGTTACATTTGAATGCTATTGTAACACATTAAAAAGTTAGGTCATTGTCTTTTTTCGGCTTA
GGCTGTTCTTGGTCATAACGTGGTTTAAATGATGGCTGTCGCTCATTCTCAAGTAAAATTTTCCGTTTAT
TAACAGCCTGTTGCATCTGCTCATAGTAAGGCATCAACTGCGGTAAAATATCAGCAAGTGCCTGTCTGTC
TTTATCCAGGATACGGCTCAATTGCCCGATTTTTTTCAAGTCACGCTCATAGGCTATTCTGTCGCTGATC
TGCTCGTATTTTTGCTTTGAACACCTTATGTACTCTTGCATATCGTTACTTGCCCATGCCTGCGCCTGAA
GACGTGTAAACATGGAAATGTCTGAAGCAACATGGTCGCTGATATGGTCATACTCAGCATCTTTGACATA
GCCGTATTTTGATAAATATCTTTCATAGTCCTGCCGTTTCTTTTTGTCATCTTCCTGTTTTTGTTTAGTT
TCTCTTTCTATCTGCTGTTGTTTTCGTTGCTGTTCCTGTTGCTCCTCTTTTATCTCTCTGTGATAAATGG
AAAGGCTAGATTGATCATTATCCCAACGTGTGAGCATGTCCTCAAAGCCGTAATAATCAGCACTAAACCA
ACCTGTTTTCACTTTCACTGGTGGCGGCAGTGGCTCTCCGATCTCCCTTAGCAGTGCTGTAGCTGCTCGT
CCCTCTTTGATCACTTTATCAAGCTGCAAGCGGTCGATATTGTCTTGCAAAGCCTTGTAAAATCTATGCT
CTGCTCGCTTCTCATCCGTTTTTACTTCAATCAAATACACATCTATAAGCGTTTGGCGGTGTTGTTGGTG
GTCGTATAGTGCCTGTTGTGCGGTGGCATAGACTGCGGGGGCTTGGTCTACGGCATCCTCCAGCTGCCTC
GCGCGTTTCGGTGATGACGGTGAAAACCTCTGACACATGCAGCTCCCGGAGACGGTCACAGCTTGTCTGT
AAGCGGATGCCGGGAGCAGACAAGCCCGTCAGGGCGCGTCAGCGGGTGTTGGCGGGTGTCGGGGCGCAGC
CATGACCCAGTCACGTAGCGATAGCGGAGTGTATACTGGCTTAACTATGCGGCATCAGAGCAGATTGTAC
TGAGAGTGCACCATATGCGGTGTGAAATACCGCACAGATGCGTAAGGAGAAAATACCGCATCAGGCGCTC
TTCCGCTTCCTCGCTCACTGACTCGCTGCGCTCGGTCGTTCGGCTGCGGCGAGCGGTATCAGCTCACTCA
AAGGCGGTAATACGGT
